>Addgene plasmid #169585 | pVH254-Tier1-OTetO7-Pmin-SEAP | addgene full sequence | sequence record 365013 | Addgene NGS Result
TAGTTGTGGTTTGTCCAAACTCATCAATGTATCTTATCATGTCTGTATACCGTCGACCTCTAGCTAGAGC
TTGGCGTAATCATGGTCATAGCTGTTTCCTGTGTGAAATTGTTATCCGCTCACAATTCCACACAACATAC
GAGCCGGAAGCATAAAGTGTAAAGCCTGGGGTGCCTAATGAGTGAGCTAACTCACATTAATTGCGTTGCG
CTCACTGCCCGCTTTCCAGTCGGGAAACCTGTCGTGCCAGCTGCATTAATGAATCGGCCAACGCGCGGGG
AGAGGCGGTTTGCGTATTGGGCGCTCTTCCGCTTCCTCGCTCACTGACTCGCTGCGCTCGGTCGTTCGGC
TGCGGCGAGCGGTATCAGCTCACTCAAAGGCGGTAATACGGTTATCCACAGAATCAGGGGATAACGCAGG
AAAGAACATGTGAGCAAAAGGCCAGCAAAAGGCCAGGAACCGTAAAAAGGCCGCGTTGCTGGCGTTTTTC
CATAGGCTCCGCCCCCCTGACGAGCATCACAAAAATCGACGCTCAAGTCAGAGGTGGCGAAACCCGACAG
GACTATAAAGATACCAGGCGTTTCCCCCTGGAAGCTCCCTCGTGCGCTCTCCTGTTCCGACCCTGCCGCT
TACCGGATACCTGTCCGCCTTTCTCCCTTCGGGAAGCGTGGCGCTTTCTCATAGCTCACGCTGTAGGTAT
CTCAGTTCGGTGTAGGTCGTTCGCTCCAAGCTGGGCTGTGTGCACGAACCCCCCGTTCAGCCCGACCGCT
GCGCCTTATCCGGTAACTATCGTCTTGAGTCCAACCCGGTAAGACACGACTTATCGCCACTGGCAGCAGC
CACTGGTAACAGGATTAGCAGAGCGAGGTATGTAGGCGGTGCTACAGAGTTCTTGAAGTGGTGGCCTAAC
TACGGCTACACTAGAAGAACAGTATTTGGTATCTGCGCTCTGCTGAAGCCAGTTACCTTCGGAAAAAGAG
TTGGTAGCTCTTGATCCGGCAAACAAACCACCGCTGGTAGCGGTGGTTTTTTTGTTTGCAAGCAGCAGAT
TACGCGCAGAAAAAAAGGATCTCAAGAAGATCCTTTGATCTTTTCTACGGGGTCTGACGCTCAGTGGAAC
GAAAACTCACGTTAAGGGATTTTGGTCATGAGATTATCAAAAAGGATCTTCACCTAGATCCTTTTAAATT
AAAAATGAAGTTTTAAATCAATCTAAAGTATATATGAGTAAACTTGGTCTGACAGTTACCAATGCTTAAT
CAGTGAGGCACCTATCTCAGCGATCTGTCTATTTCGTTCATCCATAGTTGCCTGACTCCCCGTCGTGTAG
ATAACTACGATACGGGAGGGCTTACCATCTGGCCCCAGTGCTGCAATGATACCGCGAGACCCACGCTCAC
CGGCTCCAGATTTATCAGCAATAAACCAGCCAGCCGGAAGGGCCGAGCGCAGAAGTGGTCCTGCAACTTT
ATCCGCCTCCATCCAGTCTATTAATTGTTGCCGGGAAGCTAGAGTAAGTAGTTCGCCAGTTAATAGTTTG
CGCAACGTTGTTGCCATTGCTACAGGCATCGTGGTGTCACGCTCGTCGTTTGGTATGGCTTCATTCAGCT
CCGGTTCCCAACGATCAAGGCGAGTTACATGATCCCCCATGTTGTGCAAAAAAGCGGTTAGCTCCTTCGG
TCCTCCGATCGTTGTCAGAAGTAAGTTGGCCGCAGTGTTATCACTCATGGTTATGGCAGCACTGCATAAT
TCTCTTACTGTCATGCCATCCGTAAGATGCTTTTCTGTGACTGGTGAGTACTCAACCAAGTCATTCTGAG
AATAGTGTATGCGGCGACCGAGTTGCTCTTGCCCGGCGTCAATACGGGATAATACCGCGCCACATAGCAG
AACTTTAAAAGTGCTCATCATTGGAAAACGTTCTTCGGGGCGAAAACTCTCAAGGATCTTACCGCTGTTG
AGATCCAGTTCGATGTAACCCACTCGTGCACCCAACTGATCTTCAGCATCTTTTACTTTCACCAGCGTTT
CTGGGTGAGCAAAAACAGGAAGGCAAAATGCCGCAAAAAAGGGAATAAGGGCGACACGGAAATGTTGAAT
ACTCATACTCTTCCTTTTTCAATATTATTGAAGCATTTATCAGGGTTATTGTCTCATGAGCGGATACATA
TTTGAATGTATTTAGAAAAATAAACAAATAGGGGTTCCGCGCACATTTCCCCGAAAAGTGCCACCTGACG
TCGACGGATCGGGAGATCTCCACGCGTCCGTACACGCCTAAAGCATATACGTTCTCTATCACTGATAGGG
AGTAAACTGGATATACGTTCTCTATCACTGATAGGGAGTAAACTGTAGATACGTTCTCTATCACTGATAG
GGAGTAAACTGGTCATACGTTCTCTATCACTGATAGGGAGTAAACTCCTTATACGTTCTCTATCACTGAT
AGGGAGTAAAGTCTGCATACGTTCTCTATCACTGATAGGGAGTAAACTCTTCATACGTTCTCTATCACTG
ATAGGGAGTAAACTCGAGTAGAGGGTATATAATGGAAGCTCGACTTCCAGGAGCTCTCTGGCTAACTAGA
GAACCCACTGCTTACTGGCTTATCGAAATTAATACGACTCACTATAGGGAGACCCAAGCTGTTCGAAGCG
GAATTCACCATGACTAGTTGGCTGTGGCTGGTGCTGCTGCTGCTGTGCCTGGCCGGCAACGTGCAGGCCG
CTAGTATCATCCCCGTGGAGGAGGAGAACCCCGACTTCTGGAACAGAGAGGCCGCCGAGGCCCTGGGCGC
CGCCAAGAAGCTGCAGCCCGCCCAGACCGCCGCCAAGAACCTGATCATCTTCCTGGGCGACGGCATGGGC
GTGAGCACCGTGACCGCCGCCAGAATCCTGAAGGGCCAGAAGAAGGACAAGCTGGGCCCCGAGATCCCCC
TGGCCATGGACAGATTCCCCTACGTGGCCCTGAGCAAGACCTACAACGTGGACAAGCACGTGCCCGACAG
CGGCGCCACCGCCACCGCCTACCTGTGCGGCGTGAAGGGCAACTTCCAGACCATCGGCCTGAGCGCCGCC
GCCAGATTCAACCAGTGCAACACCACCAGAGGCAACGAGGTGATCAGCGTGATGAACAGAGCCAAGAAGG
CCGGCAAGAGCGTGGGCGTGGTGACCACCACCAGAGTGCAGCACGCCAGCCCCGCCGGCACCTACGCCCA
CACCGTGAACAGAAACTGGTACAGCGACGCCGACGTGCCCGCCAGCGCCAGACAGGAGGGCTGCCAGGAC
ATCGCCACCCAGCTGATCAGCAACATGGACATCGACGTGATCCTGGGCGGCGGCAGAAAGTACATGTTCA
GAATGGGCACCCCCGACCCCGAGTACCCCGACGACTACAGCCAGGGCGGCACCAGACTGGACGGCAAGAA
CCTGGTGCAGGAGTGGCTGGCCAAGAGACAGGGCGCCAGATACGTGTGGAACAGAACCGAGCTGATGCAG
GCCAGCCTGGACCCCAGCGTGACCCACCTGATGGGCCTGTTCGAGCCCGGCGACATGAAGTACGAGATCC
ACAGAGACAGCACCCTGGACCCCAGCCTGATGGAGATGACCGAGGCCGCCCTGAGACTGCTGAGCAGAAA
CCCCAGAGGCTTCTTCCTGTTCGTGGAGGGCGGCAGAATCGACCACGGCCACCACGAGAGCAGAGCCTAC
AGAGCCCTGACCGAGACCATCATGTTCGACGACGCCATCGAGAGAGCCGGCCAGCTGACCAGCGAGGAGG
ACACCCTGAGCCTGGTGACCGCCGACCACAGCCACGTGTTCAGCTTCGGCGGCTACCCCCTGAGAGGCAG
CAGCATCTTCGGCCTGGCCCCCGGCAAGGCCAGAGACAGAAAGGCCTACACCGTGCTGCTGTACGGCAAC
GGCCCCGGCTACGTGCTGAAGGACGGCGCCAGACCCGACGTGACCGAGAGCGAGAGCGGCAGCCCCGAGT
ACAGACAGCAGAGCGCCGTGCCCCTGGACGAGGAGACCCACGCCGGCGAGGACGTGGCCGTGTTCGCCAG
AGGCCCCCAGGCCCACCTGGTGCACGGCGTGCAGGAGCAGACCTTCATCGCCCACGTGATGGCCTTCGCC
GCCTGCCTGGAGCCCTACACCGCCTGCGACCTGGCCCCCCCCGCCGGCACCACCGACGCCGCCCACCCCG
GCTACAGCAGAGTGGGCGCCGCCGGCAGATTCGAGCAGACCGCTAGCGGATCCACCGGTGTCTAGAAAGC
TTTGAGGCCGGCCTGCAGGGATCAGCCTCGACTGTGCCTTCTAGTTGCCAGCCATCTGTTGTTTGCCCCT
CCCCCGTGCCTTCCTTGACCCTGGAAGGTGCCACTCCCACTGTCCTTTCCTAATAAAATGAGGAAATTGC
ATCGCATTGTCTGAGTAGGTGTCATTCTATTCTGGGGGGTGGGGTGGGGCAGGACAGCAAGGGGGAGGAT
TGGGAAGACAATAGCAGGCATGCTGGGGATGCGGTGGGCTCTATGGCTTCTGAGGCGGAAAGAACCAGCT
GGGGCTCTAGGGGGTATCCCC
[124 nt withheld, positions 4572-4695]
C
[91 nt withheld, positions 4697-4787]
A
[49 nt withheld, positions 4789-4837]
CCTTTGACGTTGGAGTCCACGTTCTTT
[37 nt withheld, positions 4865-4901]
ACCCTATCTCGGTCTATTCTTTTGATTTATAAGGGATTTTGCCGATTTCGGCCTATTGGTTAAAAAATGA
GCTGATTTAACAAAAATTTAACGCGAATTAATTCTGTGGAATGTGTGTCAGTTAGGGTGTGGAAAGTCCC
CAGGCTCCCCAGCAGGCAGAAGTATGCAAAGCATGCATCTCAATTAGTCAGCAACCAGGTGTGGAAAGTC
CCCAGGCTCCCCAGCAGGCAGAAGTATGCAAAGCATGCATCTCAATTAGTCAGCAACCATAGTCCCGCCC
CTAACTCCGCCCATCCCGCCCCTAACTCCGCCCAGTTCCGCCCATTCTCCGCCCCATGGCTGACTAATTT
TTTTTATTTATGCAGAGGCCGAGGCCGCCTCTGCCTCTGAGCTATTCCAGAAGTAGTGAGGAGGCTTTTT
TGGAGGCCTAGGCTTTTGCAAAAAGCTCCCGGGAGCTTGTATATCCATTTTCGGATCTGATCAAGAGACA
GGATGAGGATCGTTTCGCATGATTGAACAAGATGGATTGCACGCAGGTTCTCCGGCCGCTTGGGTGGAGA
GGCTATTCGGCTATGACTGGGCACAACAGACAATCGGCTGCTCTGATGCCGCCGTGTTCCGGCTGTCAGC
GCAGGGGCGCCCGGTTCTTTTTGTCAAGACCGACCTGTCCGGTGCCCTGAATGAACTGCAGGACGAGGCA
GCGCGGCTATCGTGGCTGGCCACGACGGGCGTTCCTTGCGCAGCTGTGCTCGACGTTGTCACTGAAGCGG
GAAGGGACTGGCTGCTATTGGGCGAAGTGCCGGGGCAGGATCTCCTGTCATCTCACCTTGCTCCTGCCGA
GAAAGTATCCATCATGGCTGATGCAATGCGGCGGCTGCATACGCTTGATCCGGCTACCTGCCCATTCGAC
CACCAAGCGAAACATCGCATCGAGCGAGCACGTACTCGGATGGAAGCCGGTCTTGTCGATCAGGATGATC
TGGACGAAGAGCATCAGGGGCTCGCGCCAGCCGAACTGTTCGCCAGGCTCAAGGCGCGCATGCCCGACGG
CGAGGATCTCGTCGTGACCCATGGCGATGCCTGCTTGCCGAATATCATGGTGGAAAATGGCCGCTTTTCT
GGATTCATCGACTGTGGCCGGCTGGGTGTGGCGGACCGCTATCAGGACATAGCGTTGGCTACCCGTGATA
TTGCTGAAGAGCTTGGCGGCGAATGGGCTGACCGCTTCCTCGTGCTTTACGGTATCGCCGCTCCCGATTC
GCAGCGCATCGCCTTCTATCGCCTTCTTGACGAGTTCTTCTGAGCGGGACTCTGGGGTTCGAAATGACCG
ACCAAGCGACGCCCAACCTGCCATCACGAGATTTCGATTCCACCGCCGCCTTCTATGAAAGGTTGGGCTT
CGGAATCGTTTTCCGGGACGCCGGCTGGATGATCCTCCAGCGCGGGGATCTCATGCTGGAGTTCTTCGCC
CACCCCAACTTGTTTATTGCAGCTTATAATGGTTACAAATAAAGCAATAGCATCACAAATTTCACAAATA
AAGCATTTTTTTCACTGCATTC
Features (pLannotate 1.2.2; 19 found; start..end, strand, type, name):
    109..125     -  protein_bind   lac operator: The lac repressor binds to the lac operator to inhibit transcription in E. coli. This inhibition can be relieved by adding lactose or isopropyl-β-D-thiogalactopyranoside (IPTG). lac repressor encoded by lacI
    133..163     -  promoter       lac promoter: promoter for the E. coli lac operon
    178..199     -  protein_bind   CAP binding site: CAP binding activates transcription in the presence of cAMP. E. coli catabolite activator protein
    212..304     -  CDS            lacI (fragment): lac repressor; lacI; The lac repressor binds to the lac operator to inhibit transcription in E. coli. This inhibition can be relieved by adding lactose or isopropyl-β-D-thiogalactopyranoside (IPTG).
    487..1075    -  rep_origin     ori: high-copy-number ColE1/pMB1/pBR322/pUC origin of replication
   1246..2106    -  CDS            AmpR: β-lactamase; bla; confers resistance to ampicillin, carbenicillin, and related antibiotics
   2107..2211    -  promoter       AmpR promoter: bla
   2268..2535    -  promoter       TRE3G promoter (fragment): 3rd-generation Tet-responsive promoter that can be activated by binding of Tet-On® 3G
   2539..2570    +  promoter       minP: minimal TATA-box promoter with low basal activity
   2570..2604    +  LTR            5' LTR (truncated) (fragment): truncated 5' long terminal repeat (LTR) from HIV-1
   2620..2638    +  promoter       T7 promoter: promoter for bacteriophage T7 RNA polymerase
   2736..4220    +  CDS            ALPP (fragment): PPB1_HUMAN - Also known as PLAP. Experimental evidence at protein level: Swiss-Prot protein existence level 1. From Homo sapiens (Human).
   4302..4526    +  polyA_signal   bGH poly(A) signal: bovine growth hormone polyadenylation signal
   4530..4551    +  promoter       SV40 promoter (fragment): SV40 enhancer and early promoter
   4572..5000    +  rep_origin     f1 ori (sequence partly withheld): f1 bacteriophage origin of replication; arrow indicates direction of (+) strand synthesis
   5014..5343    +  promoter       SV40 promoter: SV40 enhancer and early promoter
   5410..6201    +  CDS            neo: KKA2_KLEPN - Also known as kan, nptII. Experimental evidence at protein level: Swiss-Prot protein existence level 1. Resistance to kanamycin, neomycin, paromomycin, ribostamycin, butirosin and gentamicin B. From Klebsiella pneumoniae.
   6225..6383    +  CDS            ble (fragment): BLE_KLEPN - Experimental evidence at protein level: Swiss-Prot protein existence level 1. Binding protein with a strong affinity to the bleomycin family of antibiotics. Binds to CL990; an antimitotic-antibiotic compound. From Klebsiella pneumoniae.
   6378..36      +  polyA_signal   SV40 poly(A) signal (across the origin): SV40 polyadenylation signal
