[The description below was written by a language model from this plasmid's Addgene catalogue record and pLannotate feature annotations shown in this document.]
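Description:
pVH254-Tier1-OTetO7-Pmin-SEAP is a mammalian expression plasmid built on pMM1, a pcDNA3.1-derived backbone, and serves as a Tier-1 (single transcription unit) vector in the VAMSyB modular plasmid architecture for mammalian synthetic biology. It is propagated in E. coli at high copy from a ColE1/pUC-type origin with ampicillin selection through the bla gene and its promoter. An f1 phage origin and remnants of the lac promoter/operator region are also annotated. For mammalian selection, an SV40 enhancer/early promoter drives the neo gene, which confers G418 resistance and is terminated by an SV40 polyadenylation signal. A short ble fragment annotated just downstream of neo appears to be a leftover of the resistance cassette's origin rather than a functional marker.

The payload is a tetracycline-responsive reporter cassette. A heptameric tet operator array, annotated as a TRE3G-like fragment, sits directly upstream of a minimal TATA-box promoter with low basal activity. This is followed by a T7 promoter, the coding sequence for secreted alkaline phosphatase (SEAP, annotated as a fragment of human placental alkaline phosphatase ALPP), and the bovine growth hormone polyadenylation signal. The catalogue field lists PhCMV as the promoter, but the feature table shows no full CMV enhancer/promoter, and the stated purpose and the plasmid name indicate the TetO7-minimal promoter arrangement.

Because the minimal promoter is weak on its own, SEAP expression depends on a tetracycline-dependent transactivator supplied from another construct, which binds the operator sites. The alternative name "TetON-SEAP" suggests use with a Tet-On type activator. SEAP is secreted, so its activity can be measured in culture supernatant, making the plasmid a convenient readout for tetracycline-regulated gene circuits.
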