Addgene plasmid #169585: pVH254-Tier1-OTetO7-Pmin-SEAP
Purpose: Tier-1 vector encoding PTetO7-driven SEAP expression (OTetO7-Pmin-SEAP-pA).
Depositing lab: Martin Fussenegger. Depositing organization: ETH Zurich (Swiss Federal Institute of Technology). Publication: A versatile plasmid architecture for mammalian synthetic biology (VAMSyB). Haellman V, Strittmatter T, Bertschi A, Stucheli P, Fussenegger M. Metab Eng. 2021 Jul;66:41-50. doi: 10.1016/j.ymben.2021.04.003. Epub 2021 Apr 18. PubMed 33857582.
Backbone
  Vector backbone: pMM1 (pcDNA3.1-based)
  Backbone size w/o insert (bp): 4435
  Vector type: Mammalian Expression
  Selectable markers: Neomycin (select with G418)
Growth in bacteria
  Bacterial resistance: Ampicillin, 100 μg/mL
  Growth temperature: 37°C
  Growth strain: DH5alpha
  Copy number: High Copy
Gene/Insert
  Gene/Insert name: tetracycline-controlled SEAP expression (alt name: TetON-SEAP)
  Species: H. sapiens (human)
  Promoter: PhCMV
  Cloning method: Restriction Enzyme; 5′ cloning site Unknown (unknown if destroyed)
  Sequencing primers: 5′ AmpStart; 3′ BGH-rev
Terms and licenses: Academic/Nonprofit Terms; Industry Terms: Not Available to Industry
How to cite: pVH254-Tier1-OTetO7-Pmin-SEAP was a gift from Martin Fussenegger (Addgene plasmid # 169585 ; http://n2t.net/addgene:169585 ; RRID:Addgene_169585)
